>Addgene plasmid #154397 | pAH18 | addgene full sequence | sequence record 308811 | Addgene NGS Result
GGATCCTTTTTGTCCGGTGTTGGGTTGAAGGTGAAGCCGGTCGGGGCCGCAGCGGGGGCCGGCTTTTCAG
CCTTGCCCCCCTGCTTCGGCCGCCGTGGCTCCGGCGTCTTGGGTGCCGGCGCGGGTTCCGCAGCCTTGGC
CTGCGGTGCGGGCACATCGGCGGGCTTGGCCTTGATGTGCCGCCTGGCGTGCGAGCGGAACGTCTCGTAG
GAGAACTTGACCTTCCCCGTTTCCCGCATGTGCTCCCAAATGGTGACGAGCGCATAGCCGGACGCTAACG
CCGCCTCGACATCCGCCCTCACCGCCAGGAACGCAACCGCAGCCTCATCACGCCGGCGCTTCTTGGCCGC
GCGGGATTCAACCCACTCGGCCAGCTCGTCGGTGTAGCTCTTTGGCATCGTCTCTCGCCTGTCCCCTCAG
TTCAGTAATTTCCTGCATTTGCCTGTTTCCAGTCGGTAGATATTCCACAAAACAGCAGGGAAGCAGCGCT
TTTCCGCTGCATAACCCTGCTTCGGGGTCATTATAGCGATTTTTTCGGTATATCCATCCTTTTTCGCACG
ATATACAGGATTTTGCCAAAGGGTTCGTGTAGACTTTCCTTGGTGTATCCAACGGCGTCAGCCGGGCAGG
ATAGGTGAAGTAGGCCCACCCGCGAGCGGGTGTTCCTTCTTCACTGTCCCTTATTCGCACCTGGCGGTGC
TCAACGGGAATCCTGCTCTGCGAGGCTGGCCGGCTACCGCCGGCGTAACAGATGAGGGCAAGCGGATGGC
TGATGAAACCAAGCCAACCAGGAAGGGCAGCCCACCTATCAAGGTGTACTGCCTTCCAGACGAACGAAGA
GCGATTGAGGAAAAGGCGGCGGCGGCCGGCATGAGCCTGTCGGCCTACCTGCTGGCCGTCGGCCAGGGCT
ACAAAATCACGGGCGTCGTGGACTATGAGCACGTCCGCGAGCTGGCCCGCATCAATGGCGACCTGGGCCG
CCTGGGCGGCCTGCTGAAACTCTGGCTCACCGACGACCCGCGCACGGCGCGGTTCGGTGATGCCACGATC
CTCGCCCTGCTGGCGAAGATCGAAGAGAAGCAGGACGAGCTTGGCAAGGTCATGATGGGCGTGGTCCGCC
CGAGGGCAGAGCCATGACTTTTTTAGCCGCTAAAACGGCCGGGGGGTGCGCGTGATTGCCAAGCACGTCC
CCATGCGCTCCATCAAGAAGAGCGACTTCGCGGAGCTGGTGAAGTACATCACCGACGAGCAAGGCAAGAC
CGAGCGCCTGGGTCACGTGCGCGTCACGAACTGCGAGGCAAACACCCTGCCCGCTGTCATGGCCGAGGTG
ATGGCGACCCAGCACGGCAACACCCGTTCCGAGGCCGACAAGACCTATCACCTGCTGGTTAGCTTCCGCG
CGGGAGAGAAGCCCGACGCGGAGACGTTGCGCGCGATTGAGGACCGCATCTGCGCTGGGCTTGGCTTCGC
CGAGCATCAGCGCGTCAGTGCCGTGCATCACGACACCGACAACCTGCACATCCATATCGCCATCAACAAG
ATTCACCCGACCCGAAACACCATCCATGAGCCGTATCGGGCCTACCGCGCCCTCGCTGACCTCTGCGCGA
CGCTCGAACGGGACTACGGGCTTGAGCGTGACAATCACGAAACGCGGCAGCGCGTTTCCGAGAACCGCGC
GAACGACATGGAGCGGCACGCGGGCGTGGAAAGCCTGGTCGGCTGGATCCGGCCACGATGCGTCCGGCGT
AGAGGATCTGAAGATCAGCAGTTCAACCTGTTGATAGTACGTACTAAGCTCTCATGTTTCACGTACTAAG
CTCTCATGTTTAACGTACTAAGCTCTCATGTTTAACGAACTAAACCCTCATGGCTAACGTACTAAGCTCT
CATGGCTAACGTACTAAGCTCTCATGTTTCACGTACTAAGCTCTCATGTTTGAACAATAAAATTAATATA
AATCAGCAACTTAAATAGCCTCTAAGGTTTTAAGTTTTATAAGAAAAAAAAGAATATATAAGGCTTTTAA
AGCTTTTAAGGTTTAACGGTTGTGGACAACAAGCCAGGGATGTAACGCACTGAGAAGCCCTTAGAGCCTC
TCAAAGCAATTTTGAGTGACACAGGAACACTTAACGGCTGACATGGGAATTCTGAGTTGCTGTTCGGGCA
GTTGGTGATGTTGCTGAATCGCCATCGTTACACCAGTGATTCGTTGCCGCCAACATCCAGCGAAACGTTG
CTGGATAAGCTGATTACCCGGCTGGCGGCTAGCCTGAAAAGTCCCTTTGCGCTGGATAAATTTTGTGATG
AGGCATCGTGCAGTGAGCGCGTTTTGCGTCAGCAATTTCGCCAGCAGACTGGAATGACCATCAATCAATA
TCTGCGACAGGTCAGAGTGTGTCATGCGCAATATCTTCTCCAGCATAGCCGCCTGTTAATCAGTGATATT
TCGACCGAATGTGGCTTTGAAGATAGTAACTATTTTTCGGTGGTGTTTACCCGGGAAACCGGGATGACGC
CCAGCCAGTGGCGTCATCTCAATTCGCAGAAAGATTAAATGCATATCGATGAGCTCGCACGAACCCAGTT
GACATAAGCTTATCGATACCGTCGACCTCGAGGGGGGCCGCGCGTTGGCCGATTCATTAATGCAGCGAAT
TAGCTTCAAAAGCGCTCTGAAGTTCCTATACTTTCTAGAGAATAGGAACTTCGGAATAGGAACTTCAAGA
TCCCCTGATTCCCTTTGTCAACAGCAATGGATTTTCAATGGGTCAACATGAAATCCGGCTGTTGCCCTGG
GACGGCAGGTTTGACGGCAGGCTTCCAGGCTCTCTCGCACACGCTGGGAACACTCTGGGAACAAACGCGA
GTGAAAATGGACAGTAGGGCCCAGGAATAATGCGGCCTCCAGCGAGGTTGGGGCGTTTCATATGAGTTCG
AATCTCACCGCTTCCGCCAGGAAGTTCGCCGAACCCCGTCCATTCGCAGAATGACGGGGTTTTTGTTTGT
CCGCGCGCGTGCGCCCCGCACTTCCCGACGCGCCCCGCCGGATGCCGTTACAATCCGGCGCTCCGATTCG
CGAAACGGGAAATCCACGTCATGGTACCTCTAGAAGAAGCTTGGGATCCGTCGGGGATCCGGTGATTGAT
TGAGCAAGCTTTATGCTTGTAAACCGTTTTGTGAAAAAATTTTTAAAATAAAAAAGGGGACCTCTAGGGT
CCCCAATTAATTAGTAATATAATCTATTAAAGGTCATTCAAAAGGTCATCCACCGGATCAGCTTAGTAAA
GCCCTCGCTAGATTTTAATGCGGATGTTGCGATTACTTCGCCAACTATTGCGATAACAAGAAAAAGCCAG
CCTTTCATGATATATCTCCCAATTTGTGTAGGGCTTATTATGCACGCTTAAAAATAATAAAAGCAGACTT
GACCTGATAGTTTGGCTGTGAGCAATTATGTGCTTAGTGCATCTAACGCTTGAGTTAAGCCGCGCCGCGA
AGCGGCGTCGGCTTGAACGAATTGTTAGACATTATTTGCCGACTACCTTGGTGATCTCGCCTTTCACGTA
GTGGACAAATTCTTCCAACTGATCTAGCTTTAATGCGGTAGTTTATCACAGTTAAATTGCTAACGCAGTC
AGGCACCGTGTATGAAATCTAACAATGCGCTCATCGTCATCCTCGGCACCGTCACCCTGGATGCTGTAGG
CATAGGCTTGGTTATGCCGGTACTGCCGGGCCTCTTGCGGGATTCTACGGGGTCTGACGCTCAGTGGAAC
GAAATCGATGAGCTCGCACGAACCCAGTTGACATAAGCCTGTTCGGTTCGTAAACTGTAATGCAAGTAGC
GTATGCGCTCACGCAACTGGTCCAGAACCTTGACCGAACGCAGCGGTGGTAACGGCGCAGTGGCGGTTTT
CATGGCTTGTTATGACTGTTTTTTTGTACAGTCTATGCCTCGGGCATCCAAGCAGCAAGCGCGTTACGCC
GTGGGTCGATGTTTGATGTTATGGAGCAGCAACGATGTTACGCAGCAGGGCAGTCGCCCTAAAACAAAGT
TAGGCAGCCGTTGTGCTGGTGCTTTCTGATAGTTGTTGTGGGGTAGGCAGTCAGAGCTCGATTTGCTTGT
CGCCATAATAGATTCACAAGAAGGATTCGACATGGGTCAAAGTAGCGATGAAGCCAACGCTCCCGTTGCA
GGGCAGTTTGCGCTTCCCCTGAGTGCCACCTTTGGCTTAGGGGATCGCGTACGCAAGAAATCTGGTGCCG
CTTGGCAGGGTCAAGTCGTCGGTTGGTATTGCACAAAACTCACTCCTGAAGGCTATGCGGTCGAGTCCGA
ATCCCACCCAGGCTCAGTGCAAATTTATCCTGTGGCTGCACTTGAACGTGTGGCCTAAGCATTACCCTGT
TATCCCTAACTGCACTCACCAGTCACAGAAAAGCATCTTACGGATGGCATGACAGTAAGAGAATTATGCA
GTGCTGCCATAACCATGAGTGATAACACTGCGGCCAACTTACTTCTGACAACGATCGGAGGACCGAAGGA
GCTAACCGCTTTTTTGCACAACATGGGGGATCATGTAACTCGCCTTGATCGTTGGGAACCGGAGCTGAAT
GAAGCCATACCAAACGACGAGCGTGACACCACGATGCCTGCAGCAATGGCAACAACGTTGCGCAAACTAT
TAACTGGCGAACTACTTACTCTAGCTTCCCGGCAACAATTAATAGACTGGATGGAGGCGGATAAAGTTGC
AGGACCACTTCTGCGCTCGGCCCTTCCGGCTGGCTGGTTTATTGCTGATAAATCTGGAGCCGGTGAGCGT
GGGTCTCGCGGTATCATTGCAGCACTGGGGCCAGATGGTAAGCCCTCCCGTATCGTAGTTATCTACACGA
CGGGGAGTCAGGCAACTATGGATGAACGAAATAGACAGATCGCTGAGATAGGTGCCTCACTGATTAAGCA
TTGGTAACTGTCAGACCAAGTTTACTCATATATACTTTAGATTGATTTATGGTGCACTCTCAGTACAATC
TGCTCTGATGCCGCATAGTTAAGCCAGTATACACTCCGCTATCGCTACGTGACTGGGTCATGGCTGCGCC
CCGACACCCGCCAACACCCGCTGACGCGCCCTGACGGGCTTGTCTGCTCCCGGCATCCGCTTACAGACAA
GCTGTGACCGTCTCCGGGAGCTGCATGTGTCAGAGGTTTTCACCGTCATCACCGAAACGCGCGAGGCAGC
AAGGAGATGGCGCCCAACAGTCCCCCGGCCACGGGGCCTGCCACCATACCCACGCCGAAACAAGCGCTCA
TGAGCCCGAAGTGGCGAGCCCGATCTTCCCCATCGGTGATGTCGGCGATATAGGCGCCAGCAACCGCACC
TGTGGCGCCGGTGATGCCGGCCACGATGCGTCCGGCGTAGA
Features (pLannotate 1.2.2; 18 found; start..end, strand, type, name):
    624..733     +  oriT           oriT: incP origin of transfer
    766..1137    +  CDS            traJ: oriT-recognizing protein; traJ
   1175..1741    +  CDS            traI (fragment): TRAI6_ECOLX - Experimental evidence at protein level: Swiss-Prot protein existence level 1. The initiation process of transfer DNA synthesis requires the interaction of at least three plasmid-specific components (TraH, I, and J) at the transfer origin resulting in the assembly of a specialised nucleoprotein complex - the relaxosome. Site- and strand-specific cleavage at the transfer origin is dependent on TraI and TraJ. From Escherichia coli.
   1755..2143    +  rep_origin     R6K γ ori: γ replication origin from E. coli plasmid R6K; requires the R6K initiator protein pi for replication
   2152..2558    +  CDS            rhaR (fragment): transcriptional activator of rhaR and rhaS; E. coli rhaR; needed for rhamnose-dependent activation of the rhaB promoter
   2596..2627    +  misc_feature   MCS (fragment): pBluescript multiple cloning site
   2679..2726    -  protein_bind   FRT: FLP-mediated recombination occurs in the 8-bp core sequence TCTAGAAA (Turan and Bode, 2011). FLP recombinase from the Saccharomyces cerevisiae 2μ plasmid
   3279..3368    -  CDS            qacE (fragment): QACE_ECOLX - Protein inferred from homology: Swiss-Prot protein existence level 3. Multidrug exporter. Is implicated for the resistance to bacteriocidal quaternary ammonium compounds. From Escherichia coli.
   3532..3595    -  CDS            SmR (fragment): aminoglycoside adenylyltransferase (Murphy, 1985); aadA; confers resistance to spectinomycin and streptomycin
   3652..3753    +  CDS            TcR (fragment): tetracycline efflux protein; tet; confers resistance to tetracycline
   3808..3836    +  promoter       Pc promoter: intI1 (promoter lies within the coding sequence); class 1 integron promoter
   4012..4078    +  ncRNA          AAC AAD leader (fragment): Accession: RF02912 - putative aminoglycoside riboswitch / attI site
   4162..4398    +  CDS            TpR: E. coli plasmid-associated dihydrofolate reductase; dhfrIIb from plasmid R388; confers resistance to trimethoprim
   4424..4976    +  CDS            bla(M) (fragment): β-lactamase lacking the signal sequence; bla(M); allows cytosolic expression of β-lactamase
   5018..5108    -  misc_feature   bom (fragment): basis of mobility region from pBR322
   5210..5250    -  CDS            rop (fragment): Rop protein, which maintains plasmids at low copy number; rop
   5249..6       -  CDS            TcR (fragment) (across the origin): tetracycline efflux protein; tet; confers resistance to tetracycline
   5428..398     -  CDS            traK (across the origin): TRAK4_ECOLX - Experimental evidence at protein level: Swiss-Prot protein existence level 1. From Escherichia coli.
