[The description below was written by a language model from this plasmid's Addgene catalogue record and pLannotate feature annotations shown in this document.]
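Description:
pAH18 is a mobilizable suicide plasmid built on the pGPI-SceI backbone, intended for homologous-recombination-based genome editing in Burkholderia cenocepacia K56-2. It replicates from the R6K γ origin, which requires the π initiator protein. It is therefore propagated in a pir-expressing E. coli host (Pir1) and cannot replicate in Burkholderia, so selected clones should have the plasmid integrated into the chromosome. Selection is by trimethoprim, through a dhfrIIb-type dihydrofolate reductase gene downstream of a class 1 integron Pc promoter. An IncP oriT with traJ, traK and a traI fragment allows conjugative transfer from a suitable donor strain. The annotated fragments of tetracycline, streptomycin, β-lactamase, qacE, rop and bom sequences appear to be non-functional backbone remnants.

The insert, cloned between EcoRI and KpnI with no promoter, is a roughly 950 bp fusion of two 475 bp homology arms. These correspond to the regions upstream and downstream of the FRT sites present once pAHCTX1-rhadCas9 has integrated into the K56-2 genome. The annotated rhaR fragment and single FRT site are consistent with sequence derived from that rhamnose-inducible dCas9 construct.

In pGPI-SceI-type systems, the integrated plasmid is cut by I-SceI endonuclease to force a second recombination that resolves the cointegrate. That would remove the sequence between the arms, giving a markerless CRISPRi strain, although the record does not state this purpose explicitly. The catalogue entry says the plasmid "carries I-SceI gene", but no I-SceI coding sequence or recognition site is annotated. The sequenced record is 5,431 nt against a listed size of 5,620 bp, and the depositor notes minor non-coding differences from the author's sequence.
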