Addgene plasmid #154397: pAH18
Purpose: Derived from pGPI-SceI; Trimethoprim resistant; carries I-SceI gene; contains 475 bp from both upstream and downstream flanking regions between the FRT sites on pAHCTX1-rhadCas9
Depositing lab: Silvia Cardona. Depositing organization: University of Manitoba. Publication: A broad-host-range CRISPRi toolkit for silencing gene expression in Burkholderia. Hogan AM, Rahman ASMZ, Lightly TJ, Cardona ST. ACS Synth Biol. 2019 Sep 6. doi: 10.1021/acssynbio.9b00232. PubMed 31491085.
Backbone
  Vector backbone: pGPI-SceI
  Backbone manufacturer: Miguel Valvano
  Backbone size w/o insert (bp): 4748
  Total vector size (bp): 5620
  Modifications to backbone: None
  Vector type: Bacterial Expression, Synthetic Biology
Growth in bacteria
  Bacterial resistance: Trimethoprim, 50 μg/mL
  Growth temperature: 37°C
  Growth strain: Pir1
  Copy number: Unknown
  Growth instructions: Trimethoprim 50 ug/mL
Gene/Insert
  Gene/Insert name: Fused upstream and downstream homologous regions around FRT sites when pAH-CTX1-rhadCas9 integrated into K56-2 genome
  Species: Synthetic; B. cenocepacia K56-2
  Insert size (bp): 950
  GenBank ID: LAUA00000000.1
  Promoter: NA
  Cloning method: Restriction Enzyme; 5′ cloning site EcoRI (not destroyed); 3′ cloning site KpnI (not destroyed)
  Sequencing primers: 5′ NA; 3′ NA
Resource information
  A portion of this plasmid was derived from a plasmid made by: NA
Terms and licenses: Academic/Nonprofit Terms; Industry Terms: Not Available to Industry
Depositor comments: Please note that the Addgene sequence differs slightly from the author's sequence (.gb file) in non-coding regions of the plasmid. These differences do not alter the plasmid's function.
How to cite: pAH18 was a gift from Silvia Cardona (Addgene plasmid # 154397 ; http://n2t.net/addgene:154397 ; RRID:Addgene_154397)
